>Addgene plasmid #124310 | pYPQ255 | addgene full sequence | sequence record 245934 | Addgene NGS Result
ATTTGTCCTACTCAGGAGAGCGTTCACCGACAAACAACAGATAAAACGAAAGGCCCAGTCTTCCGACTGA
GCCTTTCGTTTTATTTGATGCCTGGCAGTTCCCTACTCTCGCGTTAACGCTTGCATGGATGTTTTCCCAG
TCACGACGTTGTAAAACGACGGCCAGTCTTAAGCTCGGGCCCCAAATAATGATTTTATTTTGACTGATAG
TGACCTGTTCGTTGCAACAAATTGATGAGCAATGCTTTTTTATAATGCCAACTTTGTACAAAAAAGCAGG
CTCCGAATTCGCCCTTCATGAGTTCTGAAACAGGTCCAGTGGCTGTCGATCCGACTCTGAGGAGGCGCAT
CGAACCACACGAATTTGAGGTTTTTTTTGATCCAAGAGAGCTTCGCAAGGAAACTTGTCTCCTGTATGAG
ATAAATTGGGGAGGAAGACATAGTATCTGGAGACACACAAGCCAGAACACCAATAAGCATGTCGAAGTTA
ACTTCATCGAAAAATTTACGACCGAACGCTACTTTTGTCCTAATACACGCTGCAGTATCACTTGGTTCCT
TTCGTGGTCACCTTGCGGTGAATGTTCCAGAGCAATTACGGAGTTTCTCTCGAGATATCCACACGTTACA
CTTTTCATTTACATAGCTCGGCTTTATCATCACGCAGATCCGAGAAATCGCCAGGGGCTGCGCGATCTGA
TTTCGTCCGGTGTCACCATTCAAATTATGACTGAGCAGGAATCTGGATACTGCTGGCGCAACTTCGTGAA
CTACAGTCCGTCGAATGAAGCGCACTGGCCGAGATATCCCCATCTCTGGGTGCGCTTGTATGTTTTGGAG
CTTTATTGTATCATCTTGGGATTGCCACCTTGTCTTAATATATTGCGCCGGAAACAACCGCAGCTCACTT
TTTTCACCATTGCTCTGCAGTCTTGTCACTACCAACGCCTCCCCCCGCACATCCTGTGGGCCACAGGCCT
TAAATCAGGTTCTGAGACCCCTGGCACAAGTGAGTCAGCAACACCCGAGTCCACCATGGATTACAAGGAT
GATGATGATAAGGATTACAAGGATGATGATGATAAGATGGCTCCAAAGAAGAAGAGAAAGGTTGGAATCC
ACGGAGTTCCAGCTGCTGATAAGAAGTACTCTATCGGACTTGCCATCGGAACCAACTCTGTTGGATGGGC
TGTTATCACCGATGAGTACAAGGTTCCATCTAAGAAGTTCAAGGTTCTTGGAAACACCGATAGACACTCT
ATCAAGAAGAACCTTATCGGTGCTCTTCTTTTCGATTCTGGAGAGACCGCTGAGGCTACCAGATTGAAGA
GAACCGCTAGAAGAAGATACACCAGAAGAAAGAACAGAATCTGCTACCTTCAGGAAATCTTCTCTAACGA
GATGGCTAAGGTTGATGATTCTTTCTTCCACAGACTTGAGGAGTCTTTCCTTGTTGAGGAGGATAAGAAG
CACGAGAGACACCCAATCTTCGGAAACATCGTTGATGAGGTTGCTTACCACGAGAAGTACCCAACCATCT
ACCACCTTAGAAAGAAGTTGGTTGATTCTACCGATAAGGCTGATCTTAGACTTATCTACCTTGCTCTTGC
TCACATGATCAAGTTCAGAGGACACTTCCTTATCGAGGGAGACCTTAACCCAGATAACTCTGATGTTGAT
AAGTTGTTCATCCAGCTTGTTCAGACCTACAACCAGCTTTTCGAGGAGAACCCAATCAACGCTTCTGGAG
TTGATGCTAAGGCTATCCTTTCTGCTAGACTTTCTAAGTCTCGTAGACTTGAGAACCTTATCGCTCAGCT
TCCAGGAGAGAAGAAGAACGGACTTTTCGGAAACCTTATCGCTCTTTCTCTTGGACTTACCCCAAACTTC
AAGTCTAACTTCGATCTTGCTGAGGATGCTAAGTTGCAGCTTTCTAAGGATACCTACGATGATGATCTTG
ATAACCTTCTTGCTCAGATCGGAGATCAGTACGCTGATCTTTTCCTTGCTGCTAAGAACCTTTCTGATGC
TATCCTTCTTTCTGACATCCTTAGAGTTAACACCGAGATCACCAAGGCTCCACTTTCTGCTTCTATGATC
AAGAGATACGATGAGCACCACCAGGATCTTACCCTTTTGAAGGCTCTTGTTAGACAGCAGCTTCCAGAGA
AGTACAAGGAAATCTTCTTCGATCAGTCTAAGAACGGATACGCTGGATACATCGATGGAGGAGCTTCTCA
GGAGGAGTTCTACAAGTTCATCAAGCCAATCCTTGAGAAGATGGATGGAACCGAGGAGCTTCTTGTTAAG
TTGAACAGAGAGGATCTTCTTAGAAAGCAGAGAACCTTCGATAACGGATCTATCCCACACCAGATCCACC
TTGGAGAGCTTCACGCTATCCTTCGTAGACAGGAGGATTTCTACCCATTCTTGAAGGATAACAGAGAGAA
GATCGAGAAGATCCTTACCTTCAGAATCCCATACTACGTTGGACCACTTGCTAGAGGAAACTCTCGTTTC
GCTTGGATGACCAGAAAGTCTGAGGAGACCATCACCCCTTGGAACTTCGAGGAGGTAAGTTTCTGCTTCT
ACCTTTGATATATATATAATAATTATCATTAATTAGTAGTAATATAATATTTCAAATATTTTTTTCAAAA
TAAAAGAATGTAGTATATAGCAATTGCTTTTCTGTAGTTTATAAGTGTGTATATTTTAATTTATAACTTT
TCTAATATATGACCAAAATTTGTTGATGTGCAGGTTGTTGATAAGGGAGCTTCTGCTCAGTCTTTCATCG
AGAGAATGACCAACTTCGATAAGAACCTTCCAAACGAGAAGGTTCTTCCAAAGCACTCTCTTCTTTACGA
GTACTTCACCGTTTACAACGAGCTTACCAAGGTTAAGTACGTTACCGAGGGAATGAGAAAGCCAGCTTTC
CTTTCTGGAGAGCAGAAGAAGGCTATCGTTGATCTTCTTTTCAAGACCAACAGAAAGGTTACCGTTAAGC
AGTTGAAGGAGGATTACTTCAAGAAGATCGAGTGCTTCGATTCTGTTGAAATCTCTGGAGTTGAGGATAG
ATTCAACGCTTCTCTTGGAACCTACCACGATCTTTTGAAGATCATCAAGGATAAGGATTTCCTTGATAAC
GAGGAGAACGAGGACATCCTTGAGGACATCGTTCTTACCCTTACCCTTTTCGAGGATAGAGAGATGATCG
AGGAGAGACTCAAGACCTACGCTCACCTTTTCGATGATAAGGTTATGAAGCAGTTGAAGAGAAGAAGATA
CACCGGATGGGGTAGACTTTCTCGTAAGTTGATCAACGGAATCAGAGATAAGCAGTCTGGAAAGACCATC
CTTGATTTCTTGAAGTCTGATGGATTCGCTAACAGAAACTTCATGCAGCTTATCCACGATGATTCTCTTA
CCTTCAAGGAGGACATCCAGAAGGCTCAGGTTTCTGGACAGGGAGATTCTCTTCACGAGCACATCGCTAA
CCTTGCTGGATCTCCAGCTATCAAGAAGGGAATCCTTCAGACCGTTAAGGTTGTTGATGAGCTTGTTAAG
GTTATGGGTAGACACAAGCCAGAGAACATCGTTATCGAGATGGCTAGAGAGAACCAGACCACCCAGAAGG
GACAGAAGAACTCTCGTGAGAGAATGAAGAGAATCGAGGAGGGAATCAAGGAGCTTGGATCTCAAATCTT
GAAGGAGCACCCAGTTGAGAACACCCAGCTTCAGAACGAGAAGTTGTACCTTTACTACCTTCAGAACGGA
AGAGATATGTACGTTGATCAGGAGCTTGACATCAACAGACTTTCTGATTACGATGTTGATCACATCGTTC
CACAGTCTTTCTTGAAGGATGATTCTATCGATAACAAGGTTCTTACCCGTTCTGATAAGAACAGAGGAAA
GTCTGATAACGTTCCATCTGAGGAGGTTGTTAAGAAGATGAAGAACTACTGGAGACAGCTTCTTAACGCT
AAGTTGATCACCCAGAGAAAGTTCGATAACCTTACCAAGGCTGAGAGAGGAGGACTTTCTGAGCTTGATA
AGGCTGGATTCATCAAGAGACAGCTTGTTGAGACCAGACAGATCACCAAGCACGTTGCTCAGATCCTTGA
TTCTCGTATGAACACCAAGTACGATGAGAACGATAAGTTGATCAGAGAGGTTAAGGTTATCACCTTGAAG
TCTAAGTTGGTTTCTGATTTCAGAAAGGATTTCCAGTTCTACAAGGTTAGAGAGATCAACAACTACCACC
ACGCTCACGATGCTTACCTTAACGCTGTTGTTGGAACCGCTCTTATCAAGAAGTACCCAAAGTTGGAGTC
TGAGTTCGTTTACGGAGATTACAAGGTTTACGATGTTAGAAAGATGATCGCTAAGTCTGAGCAGGAGATC
GGAAAGGCTACCGCTAAGTACTTCTTCTACTCTAACATCATGAACTTCTTCAAGACCGAGATCACCCTTG
CTAACGGAGAGATCAGAAAGAGACCACTTATCGAGACCAACGGAGAGACCGGAGAGATCGTTTGGGATAA
GGGAAGAGATTTCGCTACCGTTAGAAAGGTTCTTTCTATGCCACAGGTTAACATCGTTAAGAAAACCGAG
GTTCAGACCGGAGGATTCTCTAAGGAGTCTATCCTTCCAAAGAGAAACTCTGATAAGTTGATCGCTAGAA
AGAAGGATTGGGACCCAAAGAAGTACGGAGGATTCGATTCTCCAACCGTTGCTTACTCTGTTCTTGTTGT
TGCTAAGGTTGAGAAGGGAAAGTCTAAGAAGTTGAAGTCTGTTAAGGAGCTTCTTGGAATCACCATCATG
GAGCGTTCTTCTTTCGAGAAGAACCCAATCGATTTCCTTGAGGCTAAGGGATACAAGGAGGTTAAGAAGG
ATCTTATCATCAAGTTGCCAAAGTACTCTCTTTTCGAGCTTGAGAACGGAAGAAAGAGAATGCTTGCTTC
TGCTGGAGAGCTTCAGAAGGGAAACGAGCTTGCTCTTCCATCTAAGTACGTTAACTTCCTTTACCTTGCT
TCTCACTACGAGAAGTTGAAGGGATCTCCAGAGGATAACGAGCAGAAGCAGCTTTTCGTTGAGCAGCACA
AGCACTACCTTGATGAGATCATCGAGCAAATCTCTGAGTTCTCTAAGAGAGTTATCCTTGCTGATGCTAA
CCTTGATAAGGTTCTTTCTGCTTACAACAAGCACAGAGATAAGCCAATCAGAGAGCAGGCTGAGAACATC
ATCCACCTTTTCACCCTTACCAACCTTGGTGCTCCAGCTGCTTTCAAGTACTTCGATACCACCATCGATA
GAAAAAGATACACCTCTACCAAGGAGGTTCTTGATGCTACCCTTATCCACCAGTCTATCACCGGACTTTA
CGAGACCAGAATCGATCTTTCTCAGCTTGGAGGAGATAAGAGACCAGCTGCTACCAAGAAGGCTGGACAG
GCTAAGAAGAAGAAGGGAGACGGATCAGGCGGGTCAACAAACCTCAGTGACATCATAGAGAAGGAAACTG
GTAAGCAACTGGTTATTCAAGAGAGCATTCTGATGCTCCCTGAGGAAGTCGAGGAAGTTATAGGAAACAA
GCCTGAGAGCGATATACTCGTGCATACGGCGTATGACGAGAGCACGGATGAAAATGTGATGCTCTTGACC
AGCGATGCGCCAGAATATAAACCCTGGGCACTGGTTATTCAGGACTCTAACGGGGAAAATAAAATCAAGA
TGCTCTCAGGTGGCTCCCCAAAGAAGAAACGCAAGGTTTAGTGGCGGCCGCCGACGTCCGATCGTTCAAA
CATTTGGCAATAAAGTTTCTTAAGATTGAATCCTGTTGCCGGTCTTGCGATGATTATCATATAATTTCTG
TTGAATTACGTTAAGCATGTAATAATTAACATGTAATGCATGACGTTATTTATGAGATGGGTTTTTATGA
TTAGAGTCCCGCAATTATACATTTAATACGCGATAGAAAACAAAATATAGCGCGCAAACTAGGATAAATT
ATCGCGCGCGGTGTCATCTATGTTACTAGATCGGGAATTGATCCCCCCTCGACAGCTTCCGGAAAGGGCG
AATTCGCAACTTTGTATACAAAAGTTGAACGAGAAACGTAAAATGATATAAATATCAATATATTAAATTA
GATTTTGCATAAAAAACAGACTACATAATACTGTAAAACACAACATATCCAGTCACTATGCCATCCAGCT
GATATCCCCTATAGTGAGTCGTATTACATGGTCATAGCTGTTTCCTGGCAGCTCTGGCCCGTGTCTCAAA
ATCTCTGATGTTACATTGCACAAGATAAAAATATATCATCATGCCTCCTCTGGACCAGCCAGGACAGAAA
TGCCTCGACTTCGCTGCTACCCAAGGTTGCCGGGTGACGCACACCGTGGAAACGGATGAAGGCACGAACC
CAGTGGACATAAGCCTGTTCGGTTCGTAAGCTGTAATGCAAGTAGCGTATGCGCTCACGCAACTGGTCCA
GAACCTTGACCGAACGCAGCGGTGGTAACGGCGCAGTGGCGGTTTTCATGGCTTGTTATGACTGTTTTTT
TGGGGTACAGTCTATGCCTCGGGCATCCAAGCAGCAAGCGCGTTACGCCGTGGGTCGATGTTTGATGTTA
TGGAGCAGCAACGATGTTACGCAGCAGGGCAGTCGCCCTAAAACAAAGTTAAACATTATGAGGGAAGCGG
TGATCGCCGAAGTATCGACTCAACTATCAGAGGTAGTTGGCGTCATCGAGCGCCATCTCGAACCGACGTT
GCTGGCCGTACATTTGTACGGCTCCGCAGTGGATGGCGGCCTGAAGCCACACAGTGATATTGATTTGCTG
GTTACGGTGACCGTAAGGCTTGATGAAACAACGCGGCGAGCTTTGATCAACGACCTTTTGGAAACTTCGG
CTTCCCCTGGAGAGAGCGAGATTCTCCGCGCTGTAGAAGTCACCATTGTTGTGCACGACGACATCATTCC
GTGGCGTTATCCAGCTAAGCGCGAACTGCAATTTGGAGAATGGCAGCGCAATGACATTCTTGCAGGTATC
TTCGAGCCAGCCACGATCGACATTGATCTGGCTATCTTGCTGACAAAAGCAAGAGAACATAGCGTTGCCT
TGGTAGGTCCAGCGGCGGAGGAACTCTTTGATCCGGTTCCTGAACAGGATCTATTTGAGGCGCTAAATGA
AACCTTAACGCTATGGAACTCGCCGCCCGACTGGGCTGGCGATGAGCGAAATGTAGTGCTTACGTTGTCC
CGCATTTGGTACAGCGCAGTAACCGGCAAAATCGCGCCGAAGGATGTCGCTGCCGACTGGGCAATGGAGC
GCCTGCCGGCCCAGTATCAGCCCGTCATACTTGAAGCTAGACAGGCTTATCTTGGACAAGAAGAAGATCG
CTTGGCCTCGCGCGCAGATCAGTTGGAAGAATTTGTCCACTACGTGAAAGGCGAGATCACCAAGGTAGTC
GGCAAATAACCCTCGAGCCACCCATGACCAAAATCCCTTAACGTGAGTTACGCGTCGTTCCACTGAGCGT
CAGACCCCGTAGAAAAGATCAAAGGATCTTCTTGAGATCCTTTTTTTCTGCGCGTAATCTGCTGCTTGCA
AACAAAAAAACCACCGCTACCAGCGGTGGTTTGTTTGCCGGATCAAGAGCTACCAACTCTTTTTCCGAAG
GTAACTGGCTTCAGCAGAGCGCAGATACCAAATACTGTTCTTCTAGTGTAGCCGTAGTTAGGCCACCACT
TCAAGAACTCTGTAGCACCGCCTACATACCTCGCTCTGCTAATCCTGTTACCAGTGGCTGCTGCCAGTGG
CGATAAGTCGTGTCTTACCGGGTTGGACTCAAGACGATAGTTACCGGATAAGGCGCAGCGGTCGGGCTGA
ACGGGGGGTTCGTGCACACAGCCCAGCTTGGAGCGAACGACCTACACCGAACTGAGATACCTACAGCGTG
AGCTATGAGAAAGCGCCACGCTTCCCGAAGGGAGAAAGGCGGACAGGTATCCGGTAAGCGGCAGGGTCGG
AACAGGAGAGCGCACGAGGGAGCTTCCAGGGGGAAACGCCTGGTATCTTTATAGTCCTGTCGGGTTTCGC
CACCTCTGACTTGAGCGTCGATTTTTGTGATGCTCGTCAGGGGGGCGGAGCCTATGGAAAAACGCCAGCA
ACGCGGCCTTTTTACGGTTCCTGGCCTTTTGCTGGCCTTTTGCTCACATGTTCTTTCCTGCGTTATCCCC
TGATTCTGTGGATAACCGTATTACCGCCTTTGAGTGAGCTGATACCGCTCGCCGCAGCCGAACGACCGAG
CGCAGCGAGTCAGTGAGCGAGGAAGCGGAAGAGCGCCCAATACGCAAACCGCCTCTCCCCGCGCGTTGGC
CGATTCATTAATGCAGCTGGCACGACAGGTTTCCCGACTGGAAAGCGGGCAGTGAGCGCAACGCAATTAA
TACGCGTACCGCGAGCCAGGAAGAGTTTGTAGAAACGCAAAAAGGCCATCCGTCAGGATGGCCTTCTGCT
TAGTTTGATGCCTGGCAGTTTATGGCGGGCGTCCTGCCCGCCACCCTCCGGGCCGTTGCTTCACAACGTT
CAAATCCGCTCCCGGCGG
Features (pLannotate 1.2.2; 16 found; start..end, strand, type, name):
     41..84      +  terminator     rrnB T1 terminator: Escherichia coli rrnB; transcription terminator T1 from the E. coli rrnB gene
    131..167     -  CDS            lacZα (fragment): LacZα fragment of β-galactosidase; lacZ fragment
    183..282     +  protein_bind   attL1: mutant version of attL; recombination site for the Gateway® LR reaction LR Clonase™
    298..984     +  CDS            Apobec1: ABEC1_RAT - Experimental evidence at protein level: Swiss-Prot protein existence level 1. Catalytic component of the apolipoprotein B mRNA editing enzyme complex which is responsible for the postranscriptional editing of a CAA codon for Gln to a UAA codon for stop in the APOB mRNA. May also play a role in the epigenetic regulation of gene expression by participating in DNA demethylation. From Rattus norvegicus (Rat).
   1039..1086    +  CDS            2xFLAG: two tandem FLAG® epitope tags
   1138..5427    +  CDS            pcoCas9: Cas9 endonuclease from the Streptococcus pyogenes Type II CRISPR/Cas system plant codon-optimized Cas9 gene containing the potato IV2 intron
   5497..5745    +  CDS            UGI: UNGI_BPPB2 - Experimental evidence at protein level: Swiss-Prot protein existence level 1. This protein binds specifically and reversibly to the host uracil-DNA glycosylase, preventing removal of uracil residues from PBS2 DNA by the host uracil-excision repair system. From Bacillus phage PBS2 (Bacteriophage PBS2).
   5800..6052    +  terminator     NOS terminator: nopaline synthase terminator and poly(A) signal
   6097..6220    +  protein_bind   attR5: mutant version of attR; recombination site for the Gateway® LR reaction LR Clonase™
   6238..6256    -  promoter       T7 promoter: promoter for bacteriophage T7 RNA polymerase
   6446..6469    +  promoter       Pc promoter (fragment): intI1 (promoter lies within the coding sequence); class 1 integron promoter
   6645..6701    +  CDS            GmR (fragment): gentamycin acetyltransferase; aacC1; confers resistance to gentamycin
   6708..7499    +  CDS            SmR: aminoglycoside adenylyltransferase (Murphy, 1985); aadA; confers resistance to spectinomycin and streptomycin
   7592..8180    +  rep_origin     ori: high-copy-number ColE1/pMB1/pBR322/pUC origin of replication
   8363..8455    +  CDS            lacI (fragment): lac repressor; lacI; The lac repressor binds to the lac operator to inhibit transcription in E. coli. This inhibition can be relieved by adding lactose or isopropyl-β-D-thiogalactopyranoside (IPTG).
   8510..8537    -  terminator     rrnB T2 terminator: transcription terminator T2 from the E. coli rrnB gene
