[The description below was written by a language model from this plasmid's Addgene catalogue record and pLannotate feature annotations shown in this document.]
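Description:
pYPQ255 is an 8,628 bp Gateway entry vector built on the pNJB91 backbone and catalogued as a CRISPR plasmid for cytosine-to-thymine base editing in plants. It is maintained in E. coli as a high-copy plasmid through a ColE1/pUC-type origin and is selected with spectinomycin via the aadA (SmR) aminoglycoside adenylyltransferase gene. Short fragments of lacZα, lacI, a gentamicin resistance gene and an integron Pc promoter appear to be backbone remnants. The rrnB T1 and T2 terminators flank the cloning region and insulate it from read-through transcription.

The payload, rAPOBEC1-pcoCas9D10A-UGI, lies between an attL1 site and a site annotated as attR5, a pairing used in multisite Gateway LR reactions to combine this module with other entry clones in a destination vector. The coding region begins with rat APOBEC1 cytidine deaminase, followed by a 2xFLAG epitope, then a plant codon-optimized Streptococcus pyogenes Cas9 containing the potato IV2 intron, which the record describes as the D10A nickase. This is followed by the uracil-DNA glycosylase inhibitor from Bacillus phage PBS2 and a NOS terminator and polyadenylation signal. In this arrangement, the guide-directed nickase positions the deaminase to convert cytosine to uracil in the exposed DNA strand. UGI blocks uracil excision so that the change is retained as a C-to-T substitution.

No plant promoter is annotated upstream of the fusion, so expression presumably depends on a promoter supplied by the destination vector after recombination. The only annotated promoter nearby is a T7 promoter outside the att-flanked cassette. A guide RNA cassette is likewise absent and would have to come from a separate component.
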