Addgene plasmid #124310: pYPQ255
Purpose: Gateway entry vector with rAPOBEC1 and pcoCas9D10A for C-T base editing
Depositing lab: Yiping Qi. Depositing organization: University of Maryland, College Park. Publication: Improving Plant Genome Editing with High-Fidelity xCas9 and Non-canonical PAM-Targeting Cas9-NG. Zhong Z, Sretenovic S, Ren Q, Yang L, Bao Y, Qi C, Yuan M, He Y, Liu S, Liu X, Wang J, Huang L, Wang Y, Baby D, Wang D, Zhang T, Qi Y, Zhang Y. Mol Plant. 2019 Mar 27. pii: S1674-2052(19)30124-8. doi: 10.1016/j.molp.2019.03.011. PubMed 30928637.
Backbone
  Vector backbone: pNJB91
  Total vector size (bp): 8628
  Vector type: CRISPR
Growth in bacteria
  Bacterial resistance: Spectinomycin, 50 μg/mL
  Growth temperature: 37°C
  Growth strain: DH5alpha
  Copy number: High Copy
Gene/Insert
  Gene/Insert name: rAPOBEC1-pcoCas9D10A-UGI
Terms and licenses: Academic/Nonprofit Terms; Industry Terms: Not Available to Industry
How to cite: pYPQ255 was a gift from Yiping Qi (Addgene plasmid # 124310 ; http://n2t.net/addgene:124310 ; RRID:Addgene_124310)
